>Addgene plasmid #60766 | pZS1[RbsR-L,TreR-L] | depositor full sequence | sequence record 97748 | pZS1[RbsR-L,TreR-L] sequence 6185 bps
CTCGAGTTACTAAGCCGAACCGCGTTCCATCAGAATCGGAGTAAGTTGTAATCGTTGTTGCTGAAGGGTC
GGCTGGGTTATCCGATGGATGAGTACATCAATCGCCAGCTCCCCCAGTTCATCTTTCGGTTGGTGGATAG
TGGTTAATGGTGGCGTCATAAAGCTTGCCAGTTCGATATCGTCATAGCCAATCACCGCGATATCCTGCGG
AACCTGTAACTCTGCCTGATATAACGCCTGGTAAACGCCAACAGCCATAGCGTCATTTCCGGTAAAGACG
GCCTGAGGACGCAGCGGATGTGATAGCAGTTGGCGCATAGCGTCAAACCCGCCGTTAAATTCAAAATCAC
CAGTGACTTCATAGCCATCAGGAATGTTGAGACCCGCACGTTTCATCGCCGCCCGATAACCTTCCAACCG
CAGGCGCGCCGGAGTTTTATCCAGCGGGCCGGTAATACAGGCGATACGGGTATGACCTTTATCGATCAGA
TATTGCGTTGCTAAGTCTCCGCCCAGCAACGAGTTATCCTGAATAAGATCGCTGTCGCCATCGAACGGAG
CCCAGTCCATCATCACAGTAGGCACTGTCGGATAACGTTGCATGATTTCACGCGAAGGTTGATGCGTTTC
GGTGCACAGTAACAGCAAGCCATCAACGCGTTTTTGCATCAGCGTTTCCAGATTGCGATTCATCCGCTGT
TCATCGCCTTCGGTATTGCAAAGGACGAGACTATAACCGCGTTCGAAGCAGCTGCGTTCAACGCCACGCA
CCAGTTCTGAATAGAAAGGATTGGTACTGGCAGTGATCAACATGCCAATGGTATGGCTCGCTTTGCCCGC
CAGTTGTTGTGCCACGCGGTTGGGAATGTAATTGAGCTCCGCCATCGCCGCTTCCACTTTTTCCCGCGTT
TTCGCAGAAACGTGGCTGGCCTGGTTCACCACGCGGGAAACGGTCTGATAAGAGACACCGGCATACTCTG
CGACATCGTATAACGTTACTGGTTTCACATTCACCACCCTGAATTGACTCTCTTCCGGGCGCTATCATGC
CATACCGCGAAAGGTTTTGCACCATTCGATGGTGTCGCTAGCCTAAGAAACCATTATTATCATGACATTA
ACCTATAAAAATAGGCGTATCACGAGGCCCTTTCGTCTTCACCTCGACAATTCGCGCGCGAAGGCGAAGC
GGCATGCATTTACGTTGACACCATCGAATGGCGCAAAACCTTTCGCGGTATGGCATGATAGCGCCCGGAA
GAGAGTCAATTCAGGGTGGTGAATGTGAAACCAGTAACGTTATACGATGTCGCAGAGTATGCCGGTGTCT
CTTATCAGACCGTTTCCCGCGTGGTGAACCAGGCCAGCCACGTTTCTGCGAAAACGCGGGAAAAAGTGGA
AGCGGCGATGGCGGAGCTCAATTACATTCCCAACCGCGCCGCACAACAACTGGCGGGCAAACAGAGCAAA
GTGGTCGCCATCATTGTTACCCGTCTGGATTCGTTGTCAGAAAATCTCGCCGTTCAAACCATGCTGCCAG
CGTTCTATGAACAAGGTTACGACCCAATCATGATGGAAAGTCAGTTTTCCCCGCAATTAGTTGCCGAACA
TTTGGGAGTGCTGAAACGGCGTAATATCGACGGCGTAGTGCTGTTCGGTTTTACTGGCATAACAGAAGAA
ATGTTAGCCCACTGGCAGTCATCGCTGGTTCTGCTGGCGCGTGACGCAAAAGGCTTTGCTTCGGTCTGTT
ATGACGACGAAGGGGCAATCAAAATCCTGATGCAACGGCTGTATGACCAGGGGCATCGTAATATCAGTTA
TCTCGGCGTGCCGCACAGTGACGTGACAACCGGTAAGCGACGTCACGAAGCCTACCTGGCGTTCTGCAAA
GCGCATAAACTGCATCCCGTTGCCGCCCTGCCAGGGCTTGCTATGAAGCAAGGCTATGAGAACGTTGCAA
AAGTGATTACGCCTGAAACTACCGCCTTACTGTGCGCAACCGACACGCTGGCACTTGGCGCAAGTAAATA
CCTGCAAGAGCAACGCATCGACACCTTGCAACTGGCGAGCGTCGGTAATACGCCGTTAATGAAATTCCTC
CATCCGGAGATCGTAACCGTAGATCCCGGTTACGCCGAAGCTGGACGCCAGGCGGCTTGCCAGTTGATCG
CGCAGGTAACCGGGCGCAGCGAACCGCAACAAATCATCATCCCCGCCACCCTGTCCTGACCATGGGCGCA
ACGCAATTAATGTAAGTTAGCGCGAATTGTCGAGGGAAATCATAAAAAATTTATTTGCTTTCAGGAAAAT
TTTTCTGTATAATAGATTCATAAATTTGAGAGAAGAGTTTAAATATGGCTGGTTCTCGCAGAAAGAAACA
TATCCATGAAATCCCGCCCCGAATTCATATGTCTAGATAGCTGAGTAGCCTAGAGTGCGCGACAGGTTTG
ATGACAAAAAATTAGCGCAAGAAGACAAAAATCACCTTGCGCTAATGCTCTGTTACAGGTCACTAATACC
ATCTAAGTAGTTGATTCATAGTGACTGCATATGTTGTGTTTTACAGTATTATGTAGTCTGTTTTTTATGC
AAAATCTAATTTAATATATTGATATTTATATCATTTTACGTTTCTCGTTCAGCTTTTTTATACTAAGTTG
GCATTATAAAAAAGCATTGCTTATCAATTTGTTGCAACGAACAGGTCACTATCAGTCAAAATAAAATCAT
TATTTGATTTCAATTTTGTCCCACTCCCCCTAGAGGCATCAAATAAAACGAAAGGCTCAGTCGAAAGACT
GGGCCTTTCGTTTTATCTGTTGTTTGTCGGTGAACGCTCTCCTGAGTAGGACAAATCCGCCGCCCTAGAC
CTAGGGTACGGGTTTTGCTGCCCGCAAACGGGCTGTTCTGGTGTTGCTAGTTTGTTATCAGAATCGCAGA
TCCGGCTTCAGGTTTGCCGGCTGAAAGCGCTATTTCTTCCAGAATTGCCATGATTTTTTCCCCACGGGAG
GCGTCACTGGCTCCCGTGTTGTCGGCAGCTTTGATTCGATAAGCAGCATCGCCTGTTTCAGGCTGTCTAT
GTGTGACTGTTGAGCTGTAACAAGTTGTCTCAGGTGTTCAATTTCATGTTCTAGTTGCTTTGTTTTACTG
GTTTCACCTGTTCTATTAGGTGTTACATGCTGTTCATCTGTTACATTGTCGATCTGTTCATGGTGAACAG
CTTTAAATGCACCAAAAACTCGTAAAAGCTCTGATGTATCTATCTTTTTTACACCGTTTTCATCTGTGCA
TATGGACAGTTTTCCCTTTGATATCTAACGGTGAACAGTTGTTCTACTTTTGTTTGTTAGTCTTGATGCT
TCACTGATAGATACAAGAGCCATAAGAACCTCAGATCCTTCCGTATTTAGCCAGTATGTTCTCTAGTGTG
GTTCGTTGTTTTTGCGTGAGCCATGAGAACGAACCATTGAGATCATGCTTACTTTGCATGTCACTCAAAA
ATTTTGCCTCAAAACTGGTGAGCTGAATTTTTGCAGTTAAAGCATCGTGTAGTGTTTTTCTTAGTCCGTT
ACGTAGGTAGGAATCTGATGTAATGGTTGTTGGTATTTTGTCACCATTCATTTTTATCTGGTTGTTCTCA
AGTTCGGTTACGAGATCCATTTGTCTATCTAGTTCAACTTGGAAAATCAACGTATCAGTCGGGCGGCCTC
GCTTATCAACCACCAATTTCATATTGCTGTAAGTGTTTAAATCTTTACTTATTGGTTTCAAAACCCATTG
GTTAAGCCTTTTAAACTCATGGTAGTTATTTTCAAGCATTAACATGAACTTAAATTCATCAAGGCTAATC
TCTATATTTGCCTTGTGAGTTTTCTTTTGTGTTAGTTCTTTTAATAACCACTCATAAATCCTCATAGAGT
ATTTGTTTTCAAAAGACTTAACATGTTCCAGATTATATTTTATGAATTTTTTTAACTGGAAAAGATAAGG
CAATATCTCTTCACTAAAAACTAATTCTAATTTTTCGCTTGAGAACTTGGCATAGTTTGTCCACTGGAAA
ATCTCAAAGCCTTTAACCAAAGGATTCCTGATTTCCACAGTTCTCGTCATCAGCTCTCTGGTTGCTTTAG
CTAATACACCATAAGCATTTTCCCTACTGATGTTCATCATCTGAGCGTATTGGTTATAAGTGAACGATAC
CGTCCGTTCTTTCCTTGTAGGGTTTTCAATCGTGGGGTTGAGTAGTGCCACACAGCATAAAATTAGCTTG
GTTTCATGCTCCGTTAAGTCATAGCGACTAATCGCTAGTTCATTTGCTTTGAAAACAACTAATTCAGACA
TACATCTCAATTGGTCTAGGTGATTTTAATCACTATACCAATTGAGATGGGCTAGTCAATGATAATTACT
AGTCCTTTTCCTTTGAGTTGTGGGTATCTGTAAATTCTGCTAGACCTTTGCTGGAAAACTTGTAAATTCT
GCTAGACCCTCTGTAAATTCCGCTAGACCTTTGTGTGTTTTTTTTGTTTATATTCAAGTGGTTATAATTT
ATAGAATAAAGAAAGAATAAAAAAAGATAAAAAGAATAGATCCCAGCCCTGTGTATAACTCACTACTTTA
GTCAGTTCCGCAGTATTACAAAAGGATGTCGCAAACGCTGTTTGCTCCTCTACAAAACAGACCTTAAAAC
CCTAAAGGCTTAAGTAGCACCCTCGCAAGCTCGGGCAAATCGCTGAATATTCCTTTTGTCTCCGACCATC
AGGCACCTGAGTCGCTGTCTTTTTCGTGACATTCAGTTCGCTGCGCTCACGGCTCTGGCAGTGAATGGGG
GTAAATGGCACTACAGGCGCCTTTTATGGATTCATGCAAGGAAACTACCCATAATACAAGAAAAGCCCGT
CACGGGCTTCTCAGGGCGTTTTATGGCGGGTCTGCTATGTGGTGCTATCTGACTTTTTGCTGTTCAGCAG
TTCCTGCCCTCTGATTTTCCAGTCTGACCACTTCGGATTATCCCGTGACAGGTCATTCAGACTGGCTAAT
GCACCCAGTAAGGCAGCGGTATCATCAACAGGCTTACCCGTCTTACTGTCCCTAGTGCTTGGATTCTCAC
CAATAAAAAACGCCCGGCGGCAACCGAGCGTTCTGAACAAATCCAGATGGAGTTCTGAGGTCATTACTGG
ATCTATCAACAGGAGTCCAAGCGAGCTCGTAAACTTGGTCTGACAGTTACCAATGCTTAATCAGTGAGGC
ACCTATCTCAGCGATCTGTCTATTTCGTTCATCCATAGTTGCCTGACTCCCCGTCGTGTAGATAACTACG
ATACGGGAGGGCTTACCATCTGGCCCCAGTGCTGCAATGATACCGCGAGACCCACGCTCACCGGCTCCAG
ATTTATCAGCAATAAACCAGCCAGCCGGAAGGGCCGAGCGCAGAAGTGGTCCTGCAACTTTATCCGCCTC
CATCCAGTCTATTAATTGTTGCCGGGAAGCTAGAGTAAGTAGTTCGCCAGTTAATAGTTTGCGCAACGTT
GTTGCCATTGCTACAGGCATCGTGGTGTCACGCTCGTCGTTTGGTATGGCTTCATTCAGCTCCGGTTCCC
AACGATCAAGGCGAGTTACATGATCCCCCATGTTGTGCAAAAAAGCGGTTAGCTCCTTCGGTCCTCCGAT
CGTTGTCAGAAGTAAGTTGGCCGCAGTGTTATCACTCATGGTTATGGCAGCACTGCATAATTCTCTTACT
GTCATGCCATCCGTAAGATGCTTTTCTGTGACTGGTGAGTACTCAACCAAGTCATTCTGAGAATAGTGTA
TGCGGCGACCGAGTTGCTCTTGCCCGGCGTCAATACGGGATAATACCGCGCCACATAGCAGAACTTTAAA
AGTGCTCATCATTGGAAAACGTTCTTCGGGGCGAAAACTCTCAAGGATCTTACCGCTGTTGAGATCCAGT
TCGATGTAACCCACTCGTGCACCCAACTGATCTTCAGCATCTTTTACTTTCACCAGCGTTTCTGGGTGAG
CAAAAACAGGAAGGCAAAATGCCGCAAAAAAGGGAATAAGGGCGACACGGAAATGTTGAATACTCATACT
CTTCCTTTTTCAATATTATTGAAGCATTTATCAGGGTTATTGTCTCATGAGCGGATACATATTTGAATGT
ATTTAGAAAAATAAACAAATAGGGG
Features (pLannotate 1.2.2; 12 found; start..end, strand, type, name):
     13..996     -  CDS            rbsR: RBSR_ECOLI - Experimental evidence at protein level: Swiss-Prot protein existence level 1. Transcriptional repressor for the ribose rbsDACBK operon. RbsR binds to a region of perfect dyad symmetry spanning the rbs operon transcriptional start site. The affinity for the rbs operator is reduced by addition of ribose, consistent with ribose being the inducer of the operon. From Escherichia coli (strain K12).
   1009..1086    -  promoter       lacIq promoter: lacI (mutant); In the lacIq allele, a single base change in the promoter boosts expression of the lacI gene about 10-fold.
   1207..1284    +  promoter       lacI promoter: lacI
   1297..2226    +  CDS            treR: TRER_ECOLI - Experimental evidence at protein level: Swiss-Prot protein existence level 1. Repressor of the treBC operon. It is able to bind trehalose- 6-phosphate and trehalose. From Escherichia coli (strain K12).
   2280..2301    +  promoter       T5 promoter (fragment): bacteriophage T5 promoter for E. coli RNA polymerase, with embedded lac operator
   2504..2735    -  protein_bind   λ attP: attP; integrase from phage λ λ integrase
   2770..2856    +  terminator     rrnB T1 terminator: Escherichia coli rrnB; transcription terminator T1 from the E. coli rrnB gene
   3391..4341    -  CDS            Rep101: RepA protein needed for replication with the pSC101 origin; rep101
   4389..4611    -  rep_origin     pSC101 ori: low-copy replication origin that requires the Rep101 protein
   5103..5197    -  terminator     lambda t0 terminator: transcription terminator from phage lambda
   5227..6087    -  CDS            AmpR: β-lactamase; bla; confers resistance to ampicillin, carbenicillin, and related antibiotics
   6088..6179    -  promoter       AmpR promoter: bla
