[The description below was written by a language model from this plasmid's Addgene catalogue record and pLannotate feature annotations shown in this document.]
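Description:
pZS1[RbsR-L,TreR-L] is a low-copy bacterial expression plasmid for synthetic biology work in E. coli, built on a pZS-series backbone (recorded as pZS5). It replicates from the pSC101 origin, which depends on the plasmid-encoded Rep101 (RepA) protein and accounts for the low copy number. Selection is by ampicillin through a β-lactamase gene under its own promoter, followed by the lambda t0 terminator. The catalogue lists a total size of 6236 bp, while the annotated depositor sequence is 6185 nt, a small discrepancy the record does not explain.

The payload is a pair of divergently oriented cassettes that constitutively express two engineered LacI/GalR-family chimeric repressors. The stronger lacIq promoter, an up-mutant of the lacI promoter, drives RbsR-L, which joins the LacI DNA-binding domain to the ribose-responsive RbsR ligand-binding domain and carries a Q60A substitution. The wild-type lacI promoter drives TreR-L, which joins the LacI DNA-binding domain to the trehalose-sensing TreR ligand-binding domain and carries V52A. The automated annotation labels these ORFs simply as rbsR and treR, reflecting the regulatory domains that make up most of each chimera. Because both proteins retain the LacI DNA-binding domain, they should recognise lac operator sites while responding to different sugar-derived ligands.

Downstream of the TreR-L ORF, the table also shows a short T5 promoter fragment, a λ attP site and the rrnB T1 terminator; the record assigns no function to the first two. According to the associated publication title, the plasmid supplies the regulator components for modular, multi-input transcriptional logic gates. No reporter is present on this construct, so an output gene would presumably be provided separately.
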