Addgene plasmid #60766: pZS1[RbsR-L,TreR-L]
Purpose: Contains PIq driving expression RbsR-L, and PI driving expression of TreR-L.
Depositing lab: Matthew Bennett. Depositing organization: Rice University. Publication: Modular, Multi-Input Transcriptional Logic Gating with Orthogonal LacI/GalR Family Chimeras. Shis DL, Hussain F, Meinhardt S, Swint-Kruse L, Bennett MR. ACS Synth Biol. 2014 Sep 19;3(9):645-51. doi: 10.1021/sb500262f. Epub 2014 Jul 28. PubMed 25035932.
Backbone
  Vector backbone: pZS5
  Backbone manufacturer: Expressys
  Backbone size w/o insert (bp): 4040
  Total vector size (bp): 6236
  Modifications to backbone: Insertion of PIq driven ORF, for RbsR-L, and one PI driven ORF, for TreR-L.
  Vector type: Bacterial Expression, Synthetic Biology
Growth in bacteria
  Bacterial resistance: Ampicillin, 100 μg/mL
  Growth temperature: 37°C
  Growth strain: DH10B
  Copy number: Low Copy
Gene/Insert 1
  Gene/Insert name: RbsR-L (alt name: LLhR_Q60A)
  Species: Synthetic
  Insert size (bp): 1002
  Mutation: LacI/GalR repressor chimera. LacI DBD with RbsR LBD. Contains point mutation Q60A
Gene/Insert 2
  Gene/Insert name: TreR-L (alt name: LLhT_V52A)
  Species: Synthetic
  Insert size (bp): 945
  Mutation: LacI/GalR repressor chimera. LacI DBD with TreR LBD. Contains point mutation V52A
Terms and licenses: Academic/Nonprofit Terms; Industry Terms: Not Available to Industry
Depositor comments: RbsR-L and TreR-L also described as LLhR_Q60A and TreR_V52A respectively in PLoS One. 2013 Dec 30;8(12):e83502. doi: 10.1371/journal.pone.0083502. eCollection 2013. Rheostats and toggle switches for modulating protein function. Meinhardt S, Manley MW Jr, Parente DJ, Swint-Kruse L.
How to cite: pZS1[RbsR-L,TreR-L] was a gift from Matthew Bennett (Addgene plasmid # 60766 ; http://n2t.net/addgene:60766 ; RRID:Addgene_60766)
