>Addgene plasmid #60766 | pZS1[RbsR-L,TreR-L] | addgene partial sequence | sequence record 108235 | AmpSeq-F 5'-ctcatgagcggatacatatttgaa-3'
TCGGAGTAAGTTGTAATCGTTGTTGCTGAAGGGTCGGCTGGGTTATCCGATGGATGAGTACATCAATCGC
CAGCTCCCCCAGTTCATCTTTCGGTTGGTGGATAGTGGTTAATGGTGGCGTCATAAAGCTTGCCAGTTCG
ATATCGTCATAGCCAATCACCGCGATATCCTGCGGAACCTGTAACTCTGCCTGATATAACGCCTGGTAAA
CGCCAACAGCCATAGCGTCATTTCCGGTAAAGACGGCCTGAGGACGCAGCGGATGTGATAGCAGTTGGCG
CATAGCGTCAAACCCGCCGTTAAATTCAAAATCACCAGTGACTTCATAGCCATCAGGAATGTTGAGACCC
GCACGTTTCATCGCCGCCCGATAACCTTCCAACCGCAGGCGCGCCGGAGTTTTATCCAGCGGGCCGGTAA
TACAGGCGATACGGGTATGACCTTTATCGATCAGATATTGCGTTGCTAAGTCTCCGCCCAGCAACGAGTT
ATCCTGAATAAGATCGCTGTCGCCATCGAACGGAGCCCAGTCCATCATCACAGTAGGCACTGTCGGATAA
CGTTGCATGATTTCACGCGAAGGTTGATGCGTTTCGGTGCACAGTAACAGCAAGCCATCAACGCGTTTTT
GCATCAGCGTTTCCAGATTGCGATTCATCCGCTGTTCATCGCCTTCGGTATTGC
